Addgene plasmid #138594: pWDY1228
Purpose: Expresses NatL2-R156K in E.coli
Depositing lab: James Naismith. Depositing organization: University of Oxford. Publication: The biosynthetic pathway of the benzoxazole in nataxazole proceeds via an unstable ester and has synthetic utility. Song H, Rao C, Deng Z, Yi Y, Naismith JH. Angew Chem Int Ed Engl. 2020 Jan 5. doi: 10.1002/anie.201915685. PubMed 31903677.
Backbone
  Vector backbone: pET-28a(+)
  Backbone size w/o insert (bp): 5361
  Total vector size (bp): 6622
Growth in bacteria
  Bacterial resistance: Kanamycin, 50 μg/mL
  Growth temperature: 37°C
  Growth strain: DH5alpha
  Copy number: Unknown
Gene/Insert
  Gene/Insert name: phenylacetate-coenzyme A ligase (alt name: NatL2-R156K)
  Species: Streptomyces sp. Tu 6176
  Insert size (bp): 1311
  Mutation: changed Arginine 156 to Lysine
  GenBank ID: CEK42825.1
  Promoter: T7
  Tag / fusion protein: 6-His (N terminal on backbone)
  Cloning method: Gibson Cloning
  Sequencing primers: 5′ TGCCGCGCGGCAGCCATATGATGTCGCGCTCGCGTCCGGAACTTGGTGACTG; 3′ GGTGGTGCTCGAGTGCGGCCGCAAGCTTTCAGAAGTACATGACCGCCTTGTC
Terms and licenses: Academic/Nonprofit Terms; Industry Terms: Not Available to Industry
How to cite: pWDY1228 was a gift from James Naismith (Addgene plasmid # 138594 ; http://n2t.net/addgene:138594 ; RRID:Addgene_138594)
