[The description below was written by a language model from this plasmid's Addgene catalogue record and pLannotate feature annotations shown in this document.]
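Description:
pWDY1228 is a bacterial expression plasmid built on the pET-28a(+) backbone for producing the R156K point mutant of NatL2 in E. coli. NatL2 is annotated as a phenylacetate-coenzyme A ligase from Streptomyces sp. Tu 6176. The roughly 1.3 kb coding sequence was inserted by Gibson assembly downstream of the T7 promoter, lac operator and T7 gene 10 ribosome binding site, and it is followed by the T7 terminator. Transcription therefore depends on a host that supplies T7 RNA polymerase. It is held in check by the lac repressor encoded by the plasmid's own lacI gene until it is relieved with IPTG or lactose. The protein carries the backbone's N-terminal 6xHis tag followed by a thrombin cleavage site, allowing metal-affinity purification and optional tag removal. The feature table labels the N-terminal histidine stretch as a fragment of a composite tag, and it also detects the vector's downstream His-coding sequence after the insert. The catalogue lists only the N-terminal tag, so the record does not indicate a C-terminal fusion.

The plasmid is selected with kanamycin through the aph(3')-Ia gene and replicates from a pBR322-type ColE1 origin accompanied by the bom region and rop, which keeps copy number modest. The catalogue itself gives copy number as unknown. An f1 origin is also present, and the short tetracycline-resistance fragments flagged around lacI are nonfunctional remnants typical of pET backbones. The insert itself was not annotated by the automated feature caller. The associated work concerns benzoxazole biosynthesis in the nataxazole pathway, so the arginine-to-lysine substitution at position 156 presumably serves to probe that residue's role in the enzyme through comparison of purified mutant and wild-type protein.
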