Features (pLannotate 1.2.2; 20 found; start..end, strand, type, name):
      1..19      +  promoter       T7 promoter: promoter for bacteriophage T7 RNA polymerase
     20..44      +  protein_bind   lac operator: The lac repressor binds to the lac operator to inhibit transcription in E. coli. This inhibition can be relieved by adding lactose or isopropyl-β-D-thiogalactopyranoside (IPTG). lac repressor encoded by lacI
     59..81      +  RBS            RBS: efficient ribosome binding site from bacteriophage T7 gene 10 (Olins and Rangwala, 1989)
    100..116     +  CDS            capTEV™ (fragment): composite tag for in vivo biotinylation, TEV protease cleavage, and 6xHis tagging
    127..144     +  CDS            thrombin site: thrombin recognition and cleavage site
   1480..1497    +  CDS            9xHis (fragment): 9xHis affinity tag
   1507..1556    +  CDS            SET1 (fragment): solubility-enhancement tag derived from T7 phage gene 10B
   1564..1611    +  terminator     T7 terminator: transcription terminator for bacteriophage T7 RNA polymerase
   1648..2076    +  rep_origin     f1 ori (sequence partly withheld): f1 bacteriophage origin of replication; arrow indicates direction of (+) strand synthesis
   2129..2186    +  promoter       AmpR promoter (fragment): bla
   2195..3010    -  CDS            KanR: aminoglycoside phosphotransferase; aph(3')-Ia; confers resistance to kanamycin in bacteria or G418 (Geneticin®) in eukaryotes
   3132..3720    +  rep_origin     ori: high-copy-number ColE1/pMB1/pBR322/pUC origin of replication
   3906..4045    -  misc_feature   bom: basis of mobility region from pBR322
   4147..4338    -  CDS            rop: Rop protein, which maintains plasmids at low copy number; rop
   4355..4735    +  CDS            YPB1_ECOLX: Protein predicted: Swiss-Prot protein existence level 4. From Escherichia coli.
   4807..5098    -  CDS            TcR (fragment): tetracycline efflux protein; tet; confers resistance to tetracycline
   5113..5134    -  protein_bind   CAP binding site: CAP binding activates transcription in the presence of cAMP. E. coli catabolite activator protein
   5147..6229    -  CDS            lacI: lac repressor; lacI; The lac repressor binds to the lac operator to inhibit transcription in E. coli. This inhibition can be relieved by adding lactose or isopropyl-β-D-thiogalactopyranoside (IPTG).
   6230..6307    -  promoter       lacI promoter: lacI
   6315..6594    -  CDS            TcR (fragment): tetracycline efflux protein; tet; confers resistance to tetracycline
>Addgene plasmid #138594 | pWDY1228 | addgene full sequence | sequence record 274934 | Addgene NGS Result
TAATACGACTCACTATAGGGGAATTGTGAGCGGATAACAATTCCCCTCTAGAAATAATTTTGTTTAACTT
TAAGAAGGAGATATACCATGGGCAGCAGCCATCATCATCATCATCACAGCAGCGGCCTGGTGCCGCGCGG
CAGCCATATGTCGCGCTCGCGTCCGGAACTTGGTGACTGGTCGAGCCCGGCCGAACTGGCCGAGCTCCAG
CGGTCCCAGCTGCCGAGGGTCCTCGCGCAGGCACTCCGTTCGCCGTTCTACGCGGCCCGCTACCGCGGCA
CCACACCGCCGCGCACCGCGGACGACTTCGCCGGCGTCGAGGTGACCGCCAAGCAGGACCTGCGCGACCA
GTACCCCTTCGGGATGCTCGCGGTCGGGCGCGAACACCTGGCCACCTACCACGAGTCCAGCGGCACCGCG
GGCGAACCCACCGCCTCCTACTACACGGAGGAGGACTGGACCGACCTCGCCGAGCGCTTCGCCCGCAAGT
GGACCGGCATCCACCCCTCCGACACCTTCCTGGTGCGCACCCCCTACGGCCTGGTCATCACCGGCCACCT
CGCCCAGGCCGCGGGACGGCTGCGCGGTGCGACCGTCGTCCCCGGCGACGCCAAGTCGCTGGCCACCCCG
CTCTCCCGCATGGTGCGCGTCCTGAAGACCCTCGACGTGACGCTCACCTGGTGCAACCCGACCGAGATCA
CCATGCTGGCCGCCGCCGCCAAGGCCGCCGGACTCCGCCCCGACCAGGACTTCCCGCACCTGCGGGCCAT
GTTCACCGCCGCCGAGCCGCTGACCGAGGTGCGGCGCCGCCGGCTCAGCGAGATCTGGGGCGGCATCCCG
GTCGTCGAGGAGTACGGCTCCACGGAGACCGGCACCATCGCCGGGCAGTGCCCCGAGGGCCGGATGCACC
TGTGGGCGGACCGGGCGATCTTCGAGGTGTACGACCCGAGGACCGGCACGCTCTCCGAGGCGGGCCGCGG
CCAGATGGTCGTCACCCCGCTGTACCGGGACGCGATGCCGCTGCTGCGCTACAACCTCGCCGACGACGTC
GAGGTGTCCACCGACCCGTGCGGCTGCGGCTGGCTGCTGCCCACGGTCACCGTGCTGGGGCGGGCCGGAA
CCGGTCACCGGATCGGTCCGGCGACCGTCACCCAGCAGCGGCTGGAGGAGCTGGTGTTCTCCCTGCCGGC
CGCGTACGAGGTGATGTTCTGGCGGGCCAAGGCCCACCCGGACGTGCTGGAGCTGGAGTTCGAGGCGCCC
GAGCCGGTGCGGCAGCGGGCCGTCAAGGAGCTCGGCGCCGCGCTCGACCGCGAACTGGGGGTCCCGCACC
GCATCACCGGCCTCGCCCCGGGCACCCTCGTCCCGGCGGAGGCCCTCACCGCCCAGCGCGACATCCTCAA
GGCCCGCTACCTCTTCGCGGAGGACGAGGACTGGGACAAGGCGGTCATGTACTTCTGAAAGCTTGCGGCC
GCACTCGAGCACCACCACCACCACCACTGAGATCCGGCTGCTAACAAAGCCCGAAAGGAAGCTGAGTTGG
CTGCTGCCACCGCTGAGCAATAACTAGCATAACCCCTTGGGGCCTCTAAACGGGTTTTGAGGGGTTTTTT
GCTGAAAGGAGGAACTATATCCGGATTGGCGAATGGG
[124 nt withheld, positions 1648-1771]
C
[91 nt withheld, positions 1773-1863]
A
[49 nt withheld, positions 1865-1913]
CCTTTGACGTTGGAGTCCACGTTCTTT
[37 nt withheld, positions 1941-1977]
ACCCTATCTCGGTCTATTCTTTTGATTTATAAGGGATTTTGCCGATTTCGGCCTATTGGTTAAAAAATGA
GCTGATTTAACAAAAATTTAACGCGAATTTTAACAAAATATTAACGCTTACAATTTAGGTGGCACTTTTC
GGGGAAATGTGCGCGGAACCCCTATTTGTTTATTTTTCTAAATACATTCAAATATGTATCCGCTCATGAA
TTAATTCTTAGAAAAACTCATCGAGCATCAAATGAAACTGCAATTTATTCATATCAGGATTATCAATACC
ATATTTTTGAAAAAGCCGTTTCTGTAATGAAGGAGAAAACTCACCGAGGCAGTTCCATAGGATGGCAAGA
TCCTGGTATCGGTCTGCGATTCCGACTCGTCCAACATCAATACAACCTATTAATTTCCCCTCGTCAAAAA
TAAGGTTATCAAGTGAGAAATCACCATGAGTGACGACTGAATCCGGTGAGAATGGCAAAAGTTTATGCAT
TTCTTTCCAGACTTGTTCAACAGGCCAGCCATTACGCTCGTCATCAAAATCACTCGCATCAACCAAACCG
TTATTCATTCGTGATTGCGCCTGAGCGAGACGAAATACGCGATCGCTGTTAAAAGGACAATTACAAACAG
GAATCGAATGCAACCGGCGCAGGAACACTGCCAGCGCATCAACAATATTTTCACCTGAATCAGGATATTC
TTCTAATACCTGGAATGCTGTTTTCCCGGGGATCGCAGTGGTGAGTAACCATGCATCATCAGGAGTACGG
ATAAAATGCTTGATGGTCGGAAGAGGCATAAATTCCGTCAGCCAGTTTAGTCTGACCATCTCATCTGTAA
CATCATTGGCAACGCTACCTTTGCCATGTTTCAGAAACAACTCTGGCGCATCGGGCTTCCCATACAATCG
ATAGATTGTCGCACCTGATTGCCCGACATTATCGCGAGCCCATTTATACCCATATAAATCAGCATCCATG
TTGGAATTTAATCGCGGCCTAGAGCAAGACGTTTCCCGTTGAATATGGCTCATAACACCCCTTGTATTAC
TGTTTATGTAAGCAGACAGTTTTATTGTTCATGACCAAAATCCCTTAACGTGAGTTTTCGTTCCACTGAG
CGTCAGACCCCGTAGAAAAGATCAAAGGATCTTCTTGAGATCCTTTTTTTCTGCGCGTAATCTGCTGCTT
GCAAACAAAAAAACCACCGCTACCAGCGGTGGTTTGTTTGCCGGATCAAGAGCTACCAACTCTTTTTCCG
AAGGTAACTGGCTTCAGCAGAGCGCAGATACCAAATACTGTCCTTCTAGTGTAGCCGTAGTTAGGCCACC
ACTTCAAGAACTCTGTAGCACCGCCTACATACCTCGCTCTGCTAATCCTGTTACCAGTGACTGCTGCCAG
TGGCGATAAGTCGTGTCTTACCGGGTTGGACTCAAGACGATAGTTACCGGATAAGGCGCAGCGGTCGGGC
TGAACGGGGGGTTCGTGCACACAGCCCAGCTTGGAGCGAACGACCTACACCGAACTGAGATACCTACAGC
GTGAGCTATGAGAAAGCGCCACGCTTCCCGAAGGGAGAAAGGCGGACAGGTATCCGGTAAGCGGCAGGGT
CGGAACAGGAGAGCGCACGAGGGAGCTTCCAGGGGGAAACGCCTGGTATCTTTATAGTCCTGTCGGGTTT
CGCCACCTCTGACTTGAGCGTCGATTTTTGTGATGCTCGTCAGGGGGGCGGAGCCTATGGAAAAACGCCA
GCAACGCGGCCTTTTTACGGTTCCTGGCCTTTTGCTGGCCTTTTGCTCACATGTTCTTTCCTGCGTTATC
CCCTGATTCTGTGGATAACCGTATTACCGCCTTTGAGTGAGCTGATACCGCTCGCCGCAGCCGAACGACC
GAGCGCAGCGAGTCAGTGAGCGAGGAAGCGGAAGAGCGCCTGATGCGGTATTTTCTCCTTACGCATCTGT
GCGGTATTTCACACCGCAATGGTGCACTCTCAGTACAATCTGCTCTGATGCCGCATAGTTAAGCCAGTAT
ACACTCCGCTATCGCTACGTGACTGGGTCATGGCTGCGCCCCGACACCCGCCAACACCCGCTGACGCGCC
CTGACGGGCTTGTCTGCTCCCGGCATCCGCTTACAGACAAGCTGTGACCGTCTCCGGGAGCTGCATGTGT
CAGAGGTTTTCACCGTCATCACCGAAACGCGCGAGGCAGCTGCGGTAAAGCTCATCAGCGTGGTCGTGAA
GCGATTCACAGATGTCTGCCTGTTCATCCGCGTCCAGCTCGTTGAGTTTCTCCAGAAGCGTTAATGTCTG
GCTTCTGATAAAGCGGGCCATGTTAAGGGCGGTTTTTTCCTGTTTGGTCACTGATGCCTCCGTGTAAGGG
GGATTTCTGTTCATGGGGGTAATGATACCGATGAAACGAGAGAGGATGCTCACGATACGGGTTACTGATG
ATGAACATGCCCGGTTACTGGAACGTTGTGAGGGTAAACAACTGGCGGTATGGATGCGGCGGGACCAGAG
AAAAATCACTCAGGGTCAATGCCAGCGCTTCGTTAATACAGATGTAGGTGTTCCACAGGGTAGCCAGCAG
CATCCTGCGATGCAGATCCGGAACATAATGGTGCAGGGCGCTGACTTCCGCGTTTCCAGACTTTACGAAA
CACGGAAACCGAAGACCATTCATGTTGTTGCTCAGGTCGCAGACGTTTTGCAGCAGCAGTCGCTTCACGT
TCGCTCGCGTATCGGTGATTCATTCTGCTAACCAGTAAGGCAACCCCGCCAGCCTAGCCGGGTCCTCAAC
GACAGGAGCACGATCATGCGCACCCGTGGGGCCGCCATGCCGGCGATAATGGCCTGCTTCTCGCCGAAAC
GTTTGGTGGCGGGACCAGTGACGAAGGCTTGAGCGAGGGCGTGCAAGATTCCGAATACCGCAAGCGACAG
GCCGATCATCGTCGCGCTCCAGCGAAAGCGGTCCTCGCCGAAAATGACCCAGAGCGCTGCCGGCACCTGT
CCTACGAGTTGCATGATAAAGAAGACAGTCATAAGTGCGGCGACGATAGTCATGCCCCGCGCCCACCGGA
AGGAGCTGACTGGGTTGAAGGCTCTCAAGGGCATCGGTCGAGATCCCGGTGCCTAATGAGTGAGCTAACT
TACATTAATTGCGTTGCGCTCACTGCCCGCTTTCCAGTCGGGAAACCTGTCGTGCCAGCTGCATTAATGA
ATCGGCCAACGCGCGGGGAGAGGCGGTTTGCGTATTGGGCGCCAGGGTGGTTTTTCTTTTCACCAGTGAG
ACGGGCAACAGCTGATTGCCCTTCACCGCCTGGCCCTGAGAGAGTTGCAGCAAGCGGTCCACGCTGGTTT
GCCCCAGCAGGCGAAAATCCTGTTTGATGGTGGTTAACGGCGGGATATAACATGAGCTGTCTTCGGTATC
GTCGTATCCCACTACCGAGATATCCGCACCAACGCGCAGCCCGGACTCGGTAATGGCGCGCATTGCGCCC
AGCGCCATCTGATCGTTGGCAACCAGCATCGCAGTGGGAACGATGCCCTCATTCAGCATTTGCATGGTTT
GTTGAAAACCGGACATGGCACTCCAGTCGCCTTCCCGTTCCGCTATCGGCTGAATTTGATTGCGAGTGAG
ATATTTATGCCAGCCAGCCAGACGCAGACGCGCCGAGACAGAACTTAATGGGCCCGCTAACAGCGCGATT
TGCTGGTGACCCAATGTGACCAGATGCTCCACGCCCAGTCGCGTACCGTCTTCATGGGAGAAAATAATAC
TGTTGATGGGTGTCTGGTCAGAGACATCAAGAAATAACGCCGGAACATTAGTGCAGGCAGCTTCCACAGC
AATGGCATCCTGGTCATCCAGCGGATAGTTAATGATCAGCCCACTGACGCGTTGCGCGAGAAGATTGTGC
ACCGCCGCTTTACAGGCTTCGACGCCGCTTCGTTCTACCATCGACACCACCACGCTGGCACCCAGTTGAT
CGGCGCGAGATTTAATCGCCGCGACAATTTGCGACGGCGCGTGCAGGGCCAGACTGGAGGTGGCAACGCC
AATCAGCAACGACTGTTTGCCCGCCAGTTGTTGTGCCACGCGGTTGGGAATGTAATTCAGCTCCGCCATC
GCCGCTTCCACTTTTTCCCGCGTTTTCGCAGAAACGTGGCTGGCCTGGTTCACCACGCGGGAAACGGTCT
GATAAGAGACACCGGCATACTCTGCGACATCGTATAACGTTACTGGTTTCACATTCACCACCCTGAATTG
ACTCTCTTCCGGGCGCTATCATGCCATACCGCGAAAGGTTTTGCGCCATTCGATGGTGTCCGGGATCTCG
ACGCTCTCCCTTATGCGACTCCTGCATTAGGAAGCAGCCCAGTAGTAGGTTGAGGCCGTTGAGCACCGCC
GCCGCAAGGAATGGTGCATGCAAGGAGATGGCGCCCAACAGTCCCCCGGCCACGGGGCCTGCCACCATAC
CCACGCCGAAACAAGCGCTCATGAGCCCGAAGTGGCGAGCCCGATCTTCCCCATCGGTGATGTCGGCGAT
ATAGGCGCCAGCAACCGCACCTGTGGCGCCGGTGATGCCGGCCACGATGCGTCCGGCGTAGAGGATCGAG
ATCTCGATCCCGCGAAAT
